Addgene plasmid #178411: pOME0211
Purpose: KSHV micro RNA K12-7wt
Depositing lab: Dirk Dittmer. Depositing organization: University of North Carolina at Chapel Hill. Publication: Novel modulators of p53-signaling encoded by unknown genes of emerging viruses. Alzhanova D, Corcoran K, Bailey AG, Long K, Taft-Benz S, Graham RL, Broussard GS, Heise M, Neumann G, Halfmann P, Kawaoka Y, Baric RS, Damania B, Dittmer DP. PLoS Pathog. 2021 Jan 7;17(1):e1009033. doi: 10.1371/journal.ppat.1009033. eCollection 2021 Jan. PubMed 33411764.
Backbone
  Vector backbone: pSIREN
  Backbone size w/o insert (bp): 6539
  Vector type: RNAi
Growth in bacteria
  Bacterial resistance: Ampicillin, 100 μg/mL
  Growth temperature: 37°C
  Growth strain: NEB Stable
  Copy number: High Copy
Gene/Insert
  Gene/Insert name: KSHV K 12
  Species: Kaposi's sarcoma-associated herpesvirus
  Insert size (bp): 185
  Cloning method: Unknown
  Sequencing primers: 5′ U6 promoter
Terms and licenses: Academic/Nonprofit Terms; Industry Terms: Not Available to Industry
Depositor comments: Sequences and further information can be found at https://www.med.unc.edu/orfeome/downloads/pome
How to cite: pOME0211 was a gift from Dirk Dittmer (Addgene plasmid # 178411 ; http://n2t.net/addgene:178411 ; RRID:Addgene_178411)
