[The description below was written by a language model from this plasmid's Addgene catalogue record and pLannotate feature annotations shown in this document.]
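Description:
pOME0211 is an RNAi-type expression plasmid built on the pSIREN backbone, a self-inactivating gammaretroviral (murine leukemia virus-based) vector, and carries a 185 bp insert from Kaposi's sarcoma-associated herpesvirus described as the wild-type microRNA K12-7. In bacteria it is maintained through a high-copy ColE1/pUC-type origin and selected with ampicillin via the β-lactamase gene. The full sequence record is 6,722 nt, consistent with the stated backbone plus insert.

The retroviral transcription unit begins with a hybrid 5' element in which a CMV enhancer/promoter is fused to a truncated murine sarcoma virus LTR, allowing strong production of genomic RNA in packaging cells. This is followed by a Ψ packaging signal and a truncated, start-codon-deficient gag segment that improves encapsidation. Downstream lies the human U6 RNA polymerase III promoter. The feature table does not annotate the viral miRNA itself, but the unannotated stretch immediately after U6, together with the use of a U6 sequencing primer, suggests this is where the K12-7 fragment sits and that it is transcribed by Pol III. A separate CMV enhancer/promoter drives DsRed-Express, a rapidly maturing red fluorescent protein that marks transfected or transduced cells. The cassette ends in a ΔU3 3' LTR, which inactivates LTR promoter activity after integration so that expression relies on the internal U6 and CMV promoters. An SV40 promoter is also annotated in the plasmid backbone outside the viral unit, with no associated coding sequence identified.

The plasmid belongs to a collection of viral gene and small-RNA clones and is suited to expressing KSHV miR-K12-7 in mammalian cells, by transfection or retroviral transduction; the associated publication concerns screening viral genes for modulation of p53 signaling.
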