Features (pLannotate 1.2.2; 18 found; start..end, strand, type, name):
     66..369     +  enhancer       CMV enhancer: human cytomegalovirus immediate early enhancer
    370..573     +  promoter       CMV promoter: human cytomegalovirus (CMV) immediate early promoter
    618..1295    +  CDS            DsRed-Express: rapidly maturing tetrameric variant of DsRed fluorescent protein (Bevis and Glick, 2002) mammalian codon-optimized
   1301..1373    +  CDS            env (fragment): murine leukemia virus gPr80 envelope polyprotein precursor; env; proteolytically cleaved into gp70SU and p15TM subunits
   1415..1840    +  LTR            3' LTR (ΔU3): self-inactivating 3' long terminal repeat (LTR) from Moloney murine leukemia virus
   1909..1949    +  CDS            rop (fragment): Rop protein, which maintains plasmids at low copy number; rop
   2051..2089    +  misc_feature   bom (fragment): basis of mobility region from pBR322
   2106..2435    +  promoter       SV40 promoter: SV40 enhancer and early promoter
   2441..2542    +  misc_feature   bom (fragment): basis of mobility region from pBR322
   2728..3316    -  rep_origin     ori: high-copy-number ColE1/pMB1/pBR322/pUC origin of replication
   3487..4347    -  CDS            AmpR: β-lactamase; bla; confers resistance to ampicillin, carbenicillin, and related antibiotics
   4348..4452    -  promoter       AmpR promoter: bla
   4638..5017    +  enhancer       CMV enhancer: human cytomegalovirus immediate early enhancer
   5018..5221    +  promoter       CMV promoter: human cytomegalovirus (CMV) immediate early promoter
   5222..5397    +  LTR            5' LTR (truncated): truncated long terminal repeat from Moloney murine sarcoma virus
   5519..5793    +  misc_feature   MESV Ψ (fragment): packaging signal of murine embryonic stem cell virus
   5860..6276    +  CDS            gag (truncated): truncated Moloney murine leukemia virus (MMLV) gag gene lacking the start codon
   6300..6540    +  promoter       U6 promoter: RNA polymerase III promoter for human U6 snRNA
>Addgene plasmid #178411 | pOME0211 | addgene full sequence | sequence record 351307 | Addgene NGS Result
AATTCTAGTTATTAATAGTAATCAATTACGGGGTCATTAGTTCATAGCCCATATATGGAGTTCCGCGTTA
CATAACTTACGGTAAATGGCCCGCCTGGCTGACCGCCCAACGACCCCCGCCCATTGACGTCAATAATGAC
GTATGTTCCCATAGTAACGCCAATAGGGACTTTCCATTGACGTCAATGGGTGGAGTATTTACGGTAAACT
GCCCACTTGGCAGTACATCAAGTGTATCATATGCCAAGTACGCCCCCTATTGACGTCAATGACGGTAAAT
GGCCCGCCTGGCATTATGCCCAGTACATGACCTTATGGGACTTTCCTACTTGGCAGTACATCTACGTATT
AGTCATCGCTATTACCATGGTGATGCGGTTTTGGCAGTACATCAATGGGCGTGGATAGCGGTTTGACTCA
CGGGGATTTCCAAGTCTCCACCCCATTGACGTCAATGGGAGTTTGTTTTGGCACCAAAATCAACGGGACT
TTCCAAAATGTCGTAACAACTCCGCCCCATTGACGCAAATGGGCGGTAGGCGTGTACGGTGGGAGGTCTA
TATAAGCAGAGCTGGTTTAGTGAACCGTCAGATCCGCTAGCGCTACCGGTCGCCACCATGGCCTCCTCCG
AGGACGTCATCAAGGAGTTCATGCGCTTCAAGGTGCGCATGGAGGGCTCCGTGAACGGCCACGAGTTCGA
GATCGAGGGCGAGGGCGAGGGCCGCCCCTACGAGGGCACCCAGACCGCCAAGCTGAAGGTGACCAAGGGC
GGCCCCCTGCCCTTCGCCTGGGACATCCTGTCCCCCCAGTTCCAGTACGGCTCCAAGGTGTACGTGAAGC
ACCCCGCCGACATCCCCGACTACAAGAAGCTGTCCTTCCCCGAGGGCTTCAAGTGGGAGCGCGTGATGAA
CTTCGAGGACGGCGGCGTGGTGACCGTGACCCAGGACTCCTCCCTGCAGGACGGCTCCTTCATCTACAAG
GTGAAGTTCATCGGCGTGAACTTCCCCTCCGACGGCCCCGTAATGCAGAAGAAGACTATGGGCTGGGAGG
CCTCCACCGAGCGCCTGTACCCCCGCGACGGCGTGCTGAAGGGCGAGATCCACAAGGCCCTGAAGCTGAA
GGACGGCGGCCACTACCTGGTGGAGTTCAAGTCCATCTACATGGCCAAGAAGCCCGTGCAGCTGCCCGGC
TACTACTACGTGGACTCCAAGCTGGACATCACCTCCCACAACGAGGACTACACCATCGTGGAGCAGTACG
AGCGCGCCGAGGGCCGCCACCACCTGTTCCTGTAGCTCGAGATATCAGTGGTCCAGGCTCTAGTTTTGAC
TCAACAATATCACCAGCTGAAGCCTATAGAGTACGAGCCATAGATAAAATAAAAGATTTTATTTAGTCTC
CAGAAAAAGGGGGGAATGAAAGACCCCACCTGTAGGTTTGGCAAGCTAGCTTAAGTAACGCCATTTTGCA
AGGCATGGAAAAATACATAACTGAGAATAGAGAAGTTCAGATCAAGGTCAGGAACAGATGGAACAGGGTC
GACCCTAGAGAACCATCAGATGTTTCCAGGGTGCCCCAAGGACCTGAAATGACCCTGTGCCTTATTTGAA
CTAACCAATCAGTTCGCTTCTCGCTTCTGTTCGCGCGCTTCTGCTCCCCGAGCTCAATAAAAGAGCCCAC
AACCCCTCACTCGGGGCGCCAGTCCTCCGATTGACTGAGTCGCCCGGGTACCCGTGTATCCAATAAACCC
TCTTGCAGTTGCATCCGACTTGTGGTCTCGCTGTTCCTTGGGAGGGTCTCCTCTGAGTGATTGACTACCC
GTCAGCGGGGGTCTTTCATTTGGGGGCTCGTCCGGGATCGGGAGACCCCTGCCCAGGGACCACCGACCCA
CCACCGGGAGGTAAGCTGGCTGCCTCGCGCGTTTCGGTGATGACGGTGAAAACCTCTGACACATGCAGCT
CCCGGAGACGGTCACAGCTTGTCTGTAAGCGGATGCCGGGAGCAGACAAGCCCGTCAGGGCGCGTCAGCG
GGTGTTGGCGGGTGTCGGGGCGCAGCCATGACCCAGTCACGTAGCGATAGCGGAGTGTAGATCCGGCTGT
GGAATGTGTGTCAGTTAGGGTGTGGAAAGTCCCCAGGCTCCCCAGCAGGCAGAAGTATGCAAAGCATGCA
TCTCAATTAGTCAGCAACCAGGTGTGGAAAGTCCCCAGGCTCCCCAGCAGGCAGAAGTATGCAAAGCATG
CATCTCAATTAGTCAGCAACCATAGTCCCGCCCCTAACTCCGCCCATCCCGCCCCTAACTCCGCCCAGTT
CCGCCCATTCTCCGCCCCATGGCTGACTAATTTTTTTTATTTATGCAGAGGCCGAGGCCGCCTCGGCCTC
TGAGCTATTCCAGAAGTAGTGAGGAGGCTTTTTTGGAGGCCTAGGCTTTTGCAAAAAGCTTACTGGCTTA
ACTATGCGGCATCAGAGCAGATTGTACTGAGAGTGCACCATATGCGGTGTGAAATACCGCACAGATGCGT
AAGGAGAAAATACCGCATCAGGCGCTCTTCCGCTTCCTCGCTCACTGACTCGCTGCGCTCGGTCGTTCGG
CTGCGGCGAGCGGTATCAGCTCACTCAAAGGCGGTAATACGGTTATCCACAGAATCAGGGGATAACGCAG
GAAAGAACATGTGAGCAAAAGGCCAGCAAAAGGCCAGGAACCGTAAAAAGGCCGCGTTGCTGGCGTTTTT
CCATAGGCTCCGCCCCCCTGACGAGCATCACAAAAATCGACGCTCAAGTCAGAGGTGGCGAAACCCGACA
GGACTATAAAGATACCAGGCGTTTCCCCCTGGAAGCTCCCTCGTGCGCTCTCCTGTTCCGACCCTGCCGC
TTACCGGATACCTGTCCGCCTTTCTCCCTTCGGGAAGCGTGGCGCTTTCTCATAGCTCACGCTGTAGGTA
TCTCAGTTCGGTGTAGGTCGTTCGCTCCAAGCTGGGCTGTGTGCACGAACCCCCCGTTCAGCCCGACCGC
TGCGCCTTATCCGGTAACTATCGTCTTGAGTCCAACCCGGTAAGACACGACTTATCGCCACTGGCAGCAG
CCACTGGTAACAGGATTAGCAGAGCGAGGTATGTAGGCGGTGCTACAGAGTTCTTGAAGTGGTGGCCTAA
CTACGGCTACACTAGAAGGACAGTATTTGGTATCTGCGCTCTGCTGAAGCCAGTTACCTTCGGAAAAAGA
GTTGGTAGCTCTTGATCCGGCAAACAAACCACCGCTGGTAGCGGTGGTTTTTTTGTTTGCAAGCAGCAGA
TTACGCGCAGAAAAAAAGGATCTCAAGAAGATCCTTTGATCTTTTCTACGGGGTCTGACGCTCAGTGGAA
CGAAAACTCACGTTAAGGGATTTTGGTCATGAGATTATCAAAAAGGATCTTCACCTAGATCCTTTTAAAT
TAAAAATGAAGTTTTAAATCAATCTAAAGTATATATGAGTAAACTTGGTCTGACAGTTACCAATGCTTAA
TCAGTGAGGCACCTATCTCAGCGATCTGTCTATTTCGTTCATCCATAGTTGCCTGACTCCCCGTCGTGTA
GATAACTACGATACGGGAGGGCTTACCATCTGGCCCCAGTGCTGCAATGATACCGCGAGACCCACGCTCA
CCGGCTCCAGATTTATCAGCAATAAACCAGCCAGCCGGAAGGGCCGAGCGCAGAAGTGGTCCTGCAACTT
TATCCGCCTCCATCCAGTCTATTAATTGTTGCCGGGAAGCTAGAGTAAGTAGTTCGCCAGTTAATAGTTT
GCGCAACGTTGTTGCCATTGCTGCAGGCATCGTGGTGTCACGCTCGTCGTTTGGTATGGCTTCATTCAGC
TCCGGTTCCCAACGATCAAGGCGAGTTACATGATCCCCCATGTTGTGCAAAAAAGCGGTTAGCTCCTTCG
GTCCTCCGATCGTTGTCAGAAGTAAGTTGGCCGCAGTGTTATCACTCATGGTTATGGCAGCACTGCATAA
TTCTCTTACTGTCATGCCATCCGTAAGATGCTTTTCTGTGACTGGTGAGTACTCAACCAAGTCATTCTGA
GAATAGTGTATGCGGCGACCGAGTTGCTCTTGCCCGGCGTCAACACGGGATAATACCGCGCCACATAGCA
GAACTTTAAAAGTGCTCATCATTGGAAAACGTTCTTCGGGGCGAAAACTCTCAAGGATCTTACCGCTGTT
GAGATCCAGTTCGATGTAACCCACTCGTGCACCCAACTGATCTTCAGCATCTTTTACTTTCACCAGCGTT
TCTGGGTGAGCAAAAACAGGAAGGCAAAATGCCGCAAAAAAGGGAATAAGGGCGACACGGAAATGTTGAA
TACTCATACTCTTCCTTTTTCAATATTATTGAAGCATTTATCAGGGTTATTGTCTCATGAGCGGATACAT
ATTTGAATGTATTTAGAAAAATAAACAAATAGGGGTTCCGCGCACATTTCCCCGAAAAGTGCCACCTGAC
GTCTAAGAAACCATTATTATCATGACATTAACCTATAAAAATAGGCGTATCACGAGGCCCTTTCGTCTTC
AAGAATTAGCTTGGCCATTGCATACGTTGTATCCATATCATAATATGTACATTTATATTGGCTCATGTCC
AACATTACCGCCATGTTGACATTGATTATTGACTAGTTATTAATAGTAATCAATTACGGGGTCATTAGTT
CATAGCCCATATATGGAGTTCCGCGTTACATAACTTACGGTAAATGGCCCGCCTGGCTGACCGCCCAACG
ACCCCCGCCCATTGACGTCAATAATGACGTATGTTCCCATAGTAACGCCAATAGGGACTTTCCATTGACG
TCAATGGGTGGAGTATTTACGGTAAACTGCCCACTTGGCAGTACATCAAGTGTATCATATGCCAAGTACG
CCCCCTATTGACGTCAATGACGGTAAATGGCCCGCCTGGCATTATGCCCAGTACATGACCTTATGGGACT
TTCCTACTTGGCAGTACATCTACGTATTAGTCATCGCTATTACCATGGTGATGCGGTTTTGGCAGTACAT
CAATGGGCGTGGATAGCGGTTTGACTCACGGGGATTTCCAAGTCTCCACCCCATTGACGTCAATGGGAGT
TTGTTTTGGCACCAAAATCAACGGGACTTTCCAAAATGTCGTAACAACTCCGCCCCATTGACGCAAATGG
GCGGTAGGCGTGTACGGTGGGAGGTCTATATAAGCAGAGCTCAATAAAAGAGCCCACAACCCCTCACTCG
GCGCGCCAGTCTTCCGATAGACTGCGTCGCCCGGGTACCCGTATTCCCAATAAAGCCTCTTGCTGTTTGC
ATCCGAATCGTGGTCTCGCTGTTCCTTGGGAGGGTCTCCTCTGAGTGATTGACTACCCACGACGGGGGTC
TTTCATTTGGGGGCTCGTCCGGGATTTGGAGACCCCTGCCCAGGGACCACCGACCCACCACCGGGAGGTA
AGCTGGCCAGCAACTTATCTGTGTCTGTCCGATTGTCTAGTGTCTATGTTTGATGTTATGCGCCTGCGTC
TGTACTAGTTAGCTAACTAGCTCTGTATCTGGCGGACCCGTGGTGGAACTGACGAGTTCTGAACACCCGG
CCGCAACCCTGGGAGACGTCCCAGGGACTTTGGGGGCCGTTTTTGTGGCCCGACCTGAGGAAGGGAGTCG
ATGTGGAATCCGACCCCGTCAGGATATGTGGTTCTGGTAGGAGACGAGAACCTAAAACAGTTCCCGCCTC
CGTCTGAATTTTTGCTTTCGGTTTGGAACCGAAGCCGCGCGTCTTGTCTGCTGCAGCGCTGCAGCATCGT
TCTGTGTTGTCTCTGTCTGACTGTGTTTCTGTATTTGTCTGAAAATTAGGGCCAGACTGTTACCACTCCC
TTAAGTTTGACCTTAGGTCACTGGAAAGATGTCGAGCGGATCGCTCACAACCAGTCGGTAGATGTCAAGA
AGAGACGTTGGGTTACCTTCTGCTCTGCAGAATGGCCAACCTTTAACGTCGGATGGCCGCGAGACGGCAC
CTTTAACCGAGACCTCATCACCCAGGTTAAGATCAAGGTCTTTTCACCTGGCCCGCATGGACACCCAGAC
CAGGTCCCCTACATCGTGACCTGGGAAGCCTTGGCTTTTGACCCCCCTCCCTGGGTCAAGCCCTTTGTAC
ACCCTAAGCCTCCGCCTCCTCTTCCTCCATCCGCCCCGTCTCTCCCCCTTGAACCTCCTCGTTCGACCCC
GCCTCGATCCTCCCTTTATCCAGCCCTCACTCCTTCTCTAGGCGCCGGAATTGAAGATCTGGGCAGGAAG
AGGGCCTATTTCCCATGATTCCTTCATATTTGCATATACGATACAAGGCTGTTAGAGAGATAATTAGAAT
TAATTTGACTGTAAACACAAAGATATTAGTACAAAATACGTGACGTAGAAAGTAATAATTTCTTGGGTAG
TTTGCAGTTTTAAAATTATGTTTTAAAATGGACTATCATATGCTTACCGTAACTTGAAAGTATTTCGATT
TCTTGGCTTTATATATCTTGTGGAAAGGACGAGGATCCCGTGCCCACCGATGAGATACCACGCAGCCGCG
CATATTGGCGTTGAGCGCCACCGGACGGGGATTTATGCTGTATCTTACTACCATGATCCCATGTTGCTGG
CGCTCACGGCCCGTGTGCCAGCCGCCTGGACGTCGAAAGCACGCAAAGCTGAACGTTCGGGCTTAGTGTA
GG
