>Addgene plasmid #178411 | pOME0211 | depositor partial sequence | sequence record 346482 | Insert
GGATCCCGTGCCCACCGATGAGATACCACGCAGCCGCGCATATTGGCGTTGAGCGCCACCGGACGGGGAT
TTATGCTGTATCTTACTACCATGATCCCATGTTGCTGGCGCTCACGGCCCGTGTGCCAGCCGCCTGGACG
TCGAAAGCACGCAAAGCTGAACGTTCGGGCTTAGTGTAGGAATTC
