>Addgene plasmid #178411 | pOME0211 | depositor partial sequence | sequence record 346483 | Backbone
AATTCTAGTTATTAATAGTAATCAATTACGGGGTCATTAGTTCATAGCCCATATATGGAGTTCCGCGTTA
CATAACTTACGGTAAATGGCCCGCCTGGCTGACCGCCCAACGACCCCCGCCCATTGACGTCAATAATGAC
GTATGTTCCCATAGTAACGCCAATAGGGACTTTCCATTGACGTCAATGGTGGAGTATTTACGGTAAACTG
CCCACTTGGCAGTACATCAAGTGTATCATATGCCAAGTACGCCCCCTATTGACGTCAATGACGGTAAATG
GCCCGCCTGGCATTATGCCCAGTACATGACCTTATGGGACTTTCCTACTTGGCAGTACATCTACGTATTA
GTCATCGCTATTACCATGGTGATGCGGTTTTGGCAGTACATCAATGGGCGTGGATAGCGGTTTGACTCAC
GGGGATTTCCAAGTCTCCACCCCATTGACGTCAATGGGAGTTTGTTTTGGCACCAAAATCAACGGGACTT
TCCAAAATGTCGTAACAACTCCGCCCCATTGACGCAAATGGGCGGTAGGCGTGTACGGTGGGAGGTCTAT
ATAAGCAGAGCTGGTTTAGTGAACCGTCAGATCCGCTAGCGCTACCGGTCGCCACCATGGCCTCCTCCGA
GGACGTCATCAAGGAGTTCATGCGCTTCAAGGTGCGCATGGAGGGCTCCGTGAACGGCCACGAGTTCGAG
ATCGAGGGCGAGGGCGAGGGCCGCCCCTACGAGGGCACCCAGACCGCCAAGCTGAAGGTGACCAAGGGCG
GCCCCCTGCCCTTCGCCTGGGACATCCTGTCCCCCCAGTTCCAGTACGGCTCCAAGGTGTACGTGAAGCA
CCCCGCCGACATCCCCGACTACAAGAAGCTGTCCTTCCCCGAGGGCTTCAAGTGGGAGCGCGTGATGAAC
TTCGAGGACGGCGGCGTGGTGACCGTGACCCAGGACTCCTCCCTGCAGGACGGCTCCTTCATCTACAAGG
TGAAGTTCATCGGCGTGAACTTCCCCTCCGACGGCCCCGTAATGCAGAAGAAGACTATGGGCTGGGAGGC
CTCCACCGAGCGCCTGTACCCCCGCGACGGCGTGCTGAAGGGCGAGATCCACAAGGCCCTGAAGCTGAAG
GACGGCGGCCACTACCTGGTGGAGTTCAAGTCCATCTACATGGCCAAGAAGCCCGTGCAGCTGCCCGGCT
ACTACTACGTGGACTCCAAGCTGGACATCACCTCCCACAACGAGGACTACACCATCGTGGAGCAGTACGA
GCGCGCCGAGGGCCGCCACCACCTGTTCCTGTAGCTCGAGATATCAGTGGTCCAGGCTCTAGTTTTGACT
CAACAATATCACCAGCTGAAGCCTATAGAGTACGAGCCATAGATAAAATAAAAGATTTTATTTAGTCTCC
AGAAAAAGGGGGGAATGAAAGACCCCACCTGTAGGTTTGGCAAGCTAGCTTAAGTAACGCCATTTTGCAA
GGCATGGAAAAATACATAACTGAGAATAGAGAAGTTCAGATCAAGGTCAGGAACAGATGGAACAGGGTCG
ACCCTAGAGAACCATCAGATGTTTCCAGGGTGCCCCAAGGACCTGAAATGACCCTGTGCCTTATTTGAAC
TAACCAATCAGTTCGCTTCTCGCTTCTGTTCGCGCGCTTCTGCTCCCCGAGCTCAATAAAAGAGCCCACA
ACCCCTCACTCGGGGCGCCAGTCCTCCGATTGACTGAGTCGCCCGGGTACCCGTGTATCCAATAAACCCT
CTTGCAGTTGCATCCGACTTGTGGTCTCGCTGTTCCTTGGGAGGGTCTCCTCTGAGTGATTGACTACCCG
TCAGCGGGGGTCTTTCATTTGGGGGCTCGTCCGGGATCGGGAGACCCCTGCCCAGGGACCACCGACCCAC
CACCGGGAGGTAAGCTGGCTGCCTCGCGCGTTTCGGTGATGACGGTGAAAACCTCTGACACATGCAGCTC
CCGGAGACGGTCACAGCTTGTCTGTAAGCGGATGCCGGGAGCAGACAAGCCCGTCAGGGCGCGTCAGCGG
GTGTTGGCGGGTGTCGGGGCGCAGCCATGACCCAGTCACGTAGCGATAGCGGAGTGTAGATCCGGCTGTG
GAATGTGTGTCAGTTAGGGTGTGGAAAGTCCCCAGGCTCCCCAGCAGGCAGAAGTATGCAAAGCATGCAT
CTCAATTAGTCAGCAACCAGGTGTGGAAAGTCCCCAGGCTCCCCAGCAGGCAGAAGTATGCAAAGCATGC
ATCTCAATTAGTCAGCAACCATAGTCCCGCCCCTAACTCCGCCCATCCCGCCCCTAACTCCGCCCAGTTC
CGCCCATTCTCCGCCCCATGGCTGACTAATTTTTTTTATTTATGCAGAGGCCGAGGCGCCTCGGCCTCTG
AGCTATTCCAGAAGTAGTGAGGAGGCTTTTTTGGAGGCCTAGGCTTTTGCAAAAAGCTTACTGGCTTAAC
TATGCGGCATCAGAGCAGATTGTACTGAGAGTGCACCATATGCGGTGTGAAATACCGCACAGATGCGTAA
GGAGAAAATACCGCATCAGGCGCTCTTCCGCTTCCTCGCTCACTGACTCGCTGCGCTCGGTCGTTCGGCT
GCGGCGAGCGGTATCAGCTCACTCAAAGGCGGTAATACGGTTATCCACAGAATCAGGGGATAACGCAGGA
AAGAACATGTGAGCAAAAGGCCAGCAAAAGGCCAGGAACCGTAAAAAGGCCGCGTTGCTGGCGTTTTTCC
ATAGGCTCCGCCCCCCTGACGAGCATCACAAAAATCGACGCTCAAGTCAGAGGTGGCGAAACCCGACAGG
ACTATAAAGATACCAGGCGTTTCCCCCTGGAAGCTCCCTCGTGCGCTCTCCTGTTCCGACCCTGCCGCTT
ACCGGATACCTGTCCGCCTTTCTCCCTTCGGGAAGCGTGGCGCTTTCTCATAGCTCACGCTGTAGGTATC
TCAGTTCGGTGTAGGTCGTTCGCTCCAAGCTGGGCTGTGTGCACGAACCCCCCGTTCAGCCCGACCGCTG
CGCCTTATCCGGTAACTATCGTCTTGAGTCCAACCCGGTAAGACACGACTTATCGCCACTGGCAGCAGCC
ACTGGTAACAGGATTAGCAGAGCGAGGTATGTAGGCGGTGCTACAGAGTTCTTGAAGTGGTGGCCTAACT
ACGGCTACACTAGAAGGACAGTATTTGGTATCTGCGCTCTGCTGAAGCCAGTTACCTTCGGAAAAAGAGT
TGGTAGCTCTTGATCCGGCAAACAAACCACCGCTGGTAGCGGTGGTTTTTTTGTTTGCAAGCAGCAGATT
ACGCGCAGAAAAAAAGGATCTCAAGAAGATCCTTTGATCTTTTCTACGGGGTCTGACGCTCAGTGGAACG
AAAACTCACGTTAAGGGATTTTGGTCATGAGATTATCAAAAAGGATCTTCACCTAGATCCTTTTAAATTA
AAAATGAAGTTTTAAATCAATCTAAAGTATATATGAGTAAACTTGGTCTGACAGTTACCAATGCTTAATC
AGTGAGGCACCTATCTCAGCGATCTGTCTATTTCGTTCATCCATAGTTGCCTGACTCCCCGTCGTGTAGA
TAACTACGATACGGGAGGGCTTACCATCTGGCCCCAGTGCTGCAATGATACCGCGAGACCCACGCTCACC
GGCTCCAGATTTATCAGCAATAAACCAGCCAGCCGGAAGGGCCGAGCGCAGAAGTGGTCCTGCAACTTTA
TCCGCCTCCATCCAGTCTATTAATTGTTGCCGGGAAGCTAGAGTAAGTAGTTCGCCAGTTAATAGTTTGC
GCAACGTTGTTGCCATTGCTGCAGGCATCGTGGTGTCACGCTCGTCGTTTGGTATGGCTTCATTCAGCTC
CGGTTCCCAACGATCAAGGCGAGTTACATGATCCCCCATGTTGTGCAAAAAAGCGGTTAGCTCCTTCGGT
CCTCCGATCGTTGTCAGAAGTAAGTTGGCCGCAGTGTTATCACTCATGGTTATGGCAGCACTGCATAATT
CTCTTACTGTCATGCCATCCGTAAGATGCTTTTCTGTGACTGGTGAGTACTCAACCAAGTCATTCTGAGA
ATAGTGTATGCGGCGACCGAGTTGCTCTTGCCCGGCGTCAACACGGGATAATACCGCGCCACATAGCAGA
ACTTTAAAAGTGCTCATCATTGGAAAACGTTCTTCGGGGCGAAAACTCTCAAGGATCTTACCGCTGTTGA
GATCCAGTTCGATGTAACCCACTCGTGCACCCAACTGATCTTCAGCATCTTTTACTTTCACCAGCGTTTC
TGGGTGAGCAAAAACAGGAAGGCAAAATGCCGCAAAAAAGGGAATAAGGGCGACACGGAAATGTTGAATA
CTCATACTCTTCCTTTTTCAATATTATTGAAGCATTTATCAGGGTTATTGTCTCATGAGCGGATACATAT
TTGAATGTATTTAGAAAAATAAACAAATAGGGGTTCCGCGCACATTTCCCCGAAAAGTGCCACCTGACGT
CTAAGAAACCATTATTATCATGACATTAACCTATAAAAATAGGCGTATCACGAGGCCCTTTCGTCTTCAA
GAATTAGCTTGGCCATTGCATACGTTGTATCCATATCATAATATGTACATTTATATTGGCTCATGTCCAA
CATTACCGCCATGTTGACATTGATTATTGACTAGTTATTAATAGTAATCAATTACGGGGTCATTAGTTCA
TAGCCCATATATGGAGTTCCGCGTTACATAACTTACGGTAAATGGCCCGCCTGGCTGACCGCCCAACGAC
CCCCGCCCATTGACGTCAATAATGACGTATGTTCCCATAGTAACGCCAATAGGGACTTTCCATTGACGTC
AATGGTGGAGTATTTACGGTAAACTGCCCACTTGGCAGTACATCAAGTGTATCATATGCCAAGTACGCCC
CCTATTGACGTCAATGACGGTAAATGGCCCGCCTGGCATTATGCCCAGTACATGACCTTATGGGACTTTC
CTACTTGGCAGTACATCTACGTATTAGTCATCGCTATTACCATGGTGATGCGGTTTTGGCAGTACATCAA
TGGGCGTGGATAGCGGTTTGACTCACGGGGATTTCCAAGTCTCCACCCCATTGACGTCAATGGGAGTTTG
TTTTGGCACCAAAATCAACGGGACTTTCCAAAATGTCGTAACAACTCCGCCCCATTGACGCAAATGGGCG
GTAGGCGTGTACGGTGGGAGGTCTATATAAGCAGAGCTCAATAAAAGAGCCCACAACCCCTCACTCGGCG
CGCCAGTCTTCCGATAGACTGCGTCGCCCGGGTACCCGTATTCCCAATAAAGCCTCTTGCTGTTTGCATC
CGAATCGTGGTCTCGCTGTTCCTTGGGAGGGTCTCCTCTGAGTGATTGACTACCCACGACGGGGGTCTTT
CATTTGGGGGCTCGTCCGGGATTTGGAGACCCCTGCCCAGGGACCACCGACCCACCACCGGGAGGTAAGC
TGGCCAGCAACTTATCTGTGTCTGTCCGATTGTCTAGTGTCTATGTTTGATGTTATGCGCCTGCGTCTGT
ACTAGTTAGCTAACTAGCTCTGTATCTGGCGGACCCGTGGTGGAACTGACGAGTTCTGAACACCCGGCCG
CAACCCTGGGAGACGTCCCAGGGACTTTGGGGGCCGTTTTTGTGGCCCGACCTGAGGAAGGGAGTCGATG
TGGAATCCGACCCCGTCAGGATATGTGGTTCTGGTAGAGACGAGAACCTAAAACAGTTCCCGCCTCCGTC
TGAATTTTTGCTTTCGGTTTGGAACCGAAGCCGCGCGTCTTGTCTGCTGCAGCGCTGCAGCATCGTTCTG
TGTTGTCTCTGTCTGACTGTGTTTCTGTATTTGTCTGAAAATTAGGGCCAGACTGTTACCACTCCCTTAA
GTTTGACCTTAGGTCACTGGAAAGATGTCGAGCGGATCGCTCACAACCAGTCGGTAGATGTCAAGAAGAG
ACGTTGGGTTACCTTCTGCTCTGCAGAATGGCCAACCTTTAACGTCGGATGGCCGCGAGACGGCACCTTT
AACCGAGACCTCATCACCCAGGTTAAGATCAAGGTCTTTTCACCTGGCCCGCATGGACACCCAGACCAGG
TCCCCTACATCGTGACCTGGGAAGCCTTGGCTTTTGACCCCCCTCCCTGGGTCAAGCCCTTTGTACACCC
TAAGCCTCCGCCTCCTCTTCCTCCATCCGCCCCGTCTCTCCCCCTTGAACCTCCTCGTTCGACCCCGCCT
CGATCCTCCCTTTATCCAGCCCTCACTCCTTCTCTAGGCGCCGGAATTGAAGATCTGGGCAGGAAGAGGG
CCTATTTCCCATGATTCCTTCATATTTGCATATACGATACAAGGCTGTTAGAGAGATAATTAGAATTAAT
TTGACTGTAAACACAAAGATATTAGTACAAAATACGTGACGTAGAAAGTAATAATTTCTTGGGTAGTTTG
CAGTTTTAAAATTATGTTTTAAAATGGACTATCATATGCTTACCGTAACTTGAAAGTATTTCGATTTCTT
GGCTTTATATATCTTGTGGAAAGGACGAG
